>Addgene plasmid #224419 | pCDNA3.SLC17A2-flag | addgene full sequence | sequence record 444193 | Addgene NGS Result
GATGGTCACATGCCTACCACTTTGGGCCATTTTCCTGGGTTTTTTCAGCCATTTCTGGTTGTGCACCATC
ATCCTAACATACCTACCAACGTATATCAGTACTCTGCTCCATGTTAACATCAGAGATAGTGGAGTTCTGT
CCTCCCTGCCTTTTATTGCTGCTGCAAGCTGTACAATTTTAGGAGGTCAGCTGGCAGATTTCCTTTTGTC
CAGGAATCTTCTCAGATTGATCACTGTGCGAAAGCTCTTTTCATCTCTTGATATGCAAGTTTCCTCATGG
GAATCTCAAGGGGATTTGGGCTCATCGCAGGAATCATCTCTTCCACTGCCACTGGATTCCTCATCAGTCA
GGATTTTGAGTCTGGTTGGAGGAATGTCTTTTTCCTGTCTGCTGCAGTCAACATGTTTGGCCTGGTCTTT
TACCTCACGTTTGGACAAGCAGAACTTCAAGACTGGGCCAAAGAGAGGACCCTTACCCGCCTCTGAGGAC
ATAAAGTTACAAACTGGCGGATCTGGCAGTGATTACAAGGATGACGACGATAAGGTTTAATGATGGCTCG
AGCATGCATCTAGAGGGCCCTATTCTATAGTGTCACCTAAATGCTAGAGCTCGCTGATCAGCCTCGACTG
TGCCTTCTAGTTGCCAGCCATCTGTTGTTTGCCCCTCCCCCGTGCCTTCCTTGACCCTGGAAGGTGCCAC
TCCCACTGTCCTTTCCTAATAAAATGAGGAAATTGCATCGCATTGTCTGAGTAGGTGTCATTCTATTCTG
GGGGGTGGGGTGGGGCAGGACAGCAAGGGGGAGGATTGGGAAGACAATAGCAGGCATGCTGGGGATGCGG
TGGGCTCTATGGCTTCTGAGGCGGAAAGAACCAGCTGGGGCTCTAGGGGGTATCCCC
[124 nt withheld, positions 898-1021]
C
[91 nt withheld, positions 1023-1113]
A
[49 nt withheld, positions 1115-1163]
CCTTTGACGTTGGAGTCCACGTTCTTT
[37 nt withheld, positions 1191-1227]
ACCCTATCTCGGTCTATTCTTTTGATTTATAAGGGATTTTGCCGATTTCGGCCTATTGGTTAAAAAATGA
GCTGATTTAACAAAAATTTAACGCGAATTAATTCTGTGGAATGTGTGTCAGTTAGGGTGTGGAAAGTCCC
CAGGCTCCCCAGCAGGCAGAAGTATGCAAAGCATGCATCTCAATTAGTCAGCAACCAGGTGTGGAAAGTC
CCCAGGCTCCCCAGCAGGCAGAAGTATGCAAAGCATGCATCTCAATTAGTCAGCAACCATAGTCCCGCCC
CTAACTCCGCCCATCCCGCCCCTAACTCCGCCCAGTTCCGCCCATTCTCCGCCCCATGGCTGACTAATTT
TTTTTATTTATGCAGAGGCCGAGGCCGCCTCTGCCTCTGAGCTATTCCAGAAGTAGTGAGGAGGCTTTTT
TGGAGGCCTAGGCTTTTGCAAAAAGCTCCCGGGAGCTTGTATATCCATTTTCGGATCTGATCAAGAGACA
GGATGAGGATCGTTTCGCATGATTGAACAAGATGGATTGCACGCAGGTTCTCCGGCCGCTTGGGTGGAGA
GGCTATTCGGCTATGACTGGGCACAACAGACAATCGGCTGCTCTGATGCCGCCGTGTTCCGGCTGTCAGC
GCAGGGGCGCCCGGTTCTTTTTGTCAAGACCGACCTGTCCGGTGCCCTGAATGAACTGCAGGACGAGGCA
GCGCGGCTATCGTGGCTGGCCACGACGGGCGTTCCTTGCGCAGCTGTGCTCGACGTTGTCACTGAAGCGG
GAAGGGACTGGCTGCTATTGGGCGAAGTGCCGGGGCAGGATCTCCTGTCATCTCACCTTGCTCCTGCCGA
GAAAGTATCCATCATGGCTGATGCAATGCGGCGGCTGCATACGCTTGATCCGGCTACCTGCCCATTCGAC
CACCAAGCGAAACATCGCATCGAGCGAGCACGTACTCGGATGGAAGCCGGTCTTGTCGATCAGGATGATC
TGGACGAAGAGCATCAGGGGCTCGCGCCAGCCGAACTGTTCGCCAGGCTCAAGGCGCGCATGCCCGACGG
CGAGGATCTCGTCGTGACCCATGGCGATGCCTGCTTGCCGAATATCATGGTGGAAAATGGCCGCTTTTCT
GGATTCATCGACTGTGGCCGGCTGGGTGTGGCGGACCGCTATCAGGACATAGCGTTGGCTACCCGTGATA
TTGCTGAAGAGCTTGGCGGCGAATGGGCTGACCGCTTCCTCGTGCTTTACGGTATCGCCGCTCCCGATTC
GCAGCGCATCGCCTTCTATCGCCTTCTTGACGAGTTCTTCTGAGCGGGACTCTGGGGTTCGAAATGACCG
ACCAAGCGACGCCCAACCTGCCATCACGAGATTTCGATTCCACCGCCGCCTTCTATGAAAGGTTGGGCTT
CGGAATCGTTTTCCGGGACGCCGGCTGGATGATCCTCCAGCGCGGGGATCTCATGCTGGAGTTCTTCGCC
CACCCCAACTTGTTTATTGCAGCTTATAATGGTTACAAATAAAGCAATAGCATCACAAATTTCACAAATA
AAGCATTTTTTTCACTGCATTCTAGTTGTGGTTTGTCCAAACTCATCAATGTATCTTATCATGTCTGTAT
ACCGTCGACCTCTAGCTAGAGCTTGGCGTAATCATGGTCATAGCTGTTTCCTGTGTGAAATTGTTATCCG
CTCACAATTCCACACAACATACGAGCCGGAAGCATAAAGTGTAAAGCCTGGGGTGCCTAATGAGTGAGCT
AACTCACATTAATTGCGTTGCGCTCACTGCCCGCTTTCCAGTCGGGAAACCTGTCGTGCCAGCTGCATTA
ATGAATCGGCCAACGCGCGGGGAGAGGCGGTTTGCGTATTGGGCGCTCTTCCGCTTCCTCGCTCACTGAC
TCGCTGCGCTCGGTCGTTCGGCTGCGGCGAGCGGTATCAGCTCACTCAAAGGCGGTAATACGGTTATCCA
CAGAATCAGGGGATAACGCAGGAAAGAACATGTGAGCAAAAGGCCAGCAAAAGGCCAGGAACCGTAAAAA
GGCCGCGTTGCTGGCGTTTTTCCATAGGCTCCGCCCCCCTGACGAGCATCACAAAAATCGACGCTCAAGT
CAGAGGTGGCGAAACCCGACAGGACTATAAAGATACCAGGCGTTTCCCCCTGGAAGCTCCCTCGTGCGCT
CTCCTGTTCCGACCCTGCCGCTTACCGGATACCTGTCCGCCTTTCTCCCTTCGGGAAGCGTGGCGCTTTC
TCATAGCTCACGCTGTAGGTATCTCAGTTCGGTGTAGGTCGTTCGCTCCAAGCTGGGCTGTGTGCACAAA
CCCCCCGTTCAGCCCGACCGCTGCGCCTTATCCGGTAACTATCGTCTTGAGTCCAACCCGGTAAGACACG
ACTTATCGCCACTGGCAGCAGCCACTGGTAACAGGATTAGCAGAGCGAGGTATGTAGGCGGTGCTACAGA
GTTCTTGAAGTGGTGGCCTAACTACGGCTACACTAGAAGAACAGTATTTGGTATCTGCGCTCTGCTGAAG
CCAGTTACCTTCGGAAAAAGAGTTGGTAGCTCTTGATCCGGCAAACAAACCACCGCTGGTAGCGGTGGTT
TTTTTGTTTGCAAGCAGCAGATTACGCGCAGAAAAAAAGGATCTCAAGAAGATCCTTTGATCTTTTCTAC
GGGGTCTGACGCTCAGTGGAACGAAAACTCACGTTAAGGGATTTTGGTCATGAGATTATCAAAAAGGATC
TTCACCTAGATCCTTTTAAATTAAAAATGAAGTTTTAAATCAATCTAAAGTATATATGAGTAAACTTGGT
CTGACAGTTACCAATGCTTAATCAGTGAGGCACCTATCTCAGCGATCTGTCTATTTCGTTCATCCATAGT
TGCCTGACTCCCCGTCGTGTAGATAACTACGATACGGGAGGGCTTACCATCTGGCCCCAGTGCTGCAATG
ATACCGCGAGACCCACGCTCACCGGCTCCAGATTTATCAGCAATAAACCAGCCAGCCGGAAGGGCCGAGC
GCAGAAGTGGTCCTGCAACTTTATCCGCCTCCATCCAGTCTATTAATTGTTGCCGGGAAGCTAGAGTAAG
TAGTTCGCCAGTTAATAGTTTGCGCAACGTTGTTGCCATTGCTACAGGCATCGTGGTGTCACGCTCGTCG
TTTGGTATGGCTTCATTCAGCTCCGGTTCCCAACGATCAAGGCGAGTTACATGATCCCCCATGTTGTGCA
AAAAAGCGGTTAGCTCCTTCGGTCCTCCGATCGTTGTCAGAAGTAAGTTGGCCGCAGTGTTATCACTCAT
GGTTATGGCAGCACTGCATAATTCTCTTACTGTCATGCCATCCGTAAGATGCTTTTCTGTGACTGGTGAG
TACTCAACCAAGTCATTCTGAGAATAGTGTATGCGGCGACCGAGTTGCTCTTGCCCGGCGTCAATACGGG
ATAATACCGCGCCACATAGCAGAACTTTAAAAGTGCTCATCATTGGAAAACGTTCTTCGGGGCGAAAACT
CTCAAGGATCTTACCGCTGTTGAGATCCAGTTCGATGTAACCCACTCGTGCACCCAACTGATCTTCAGCA
TCTTTTACTTTCACCAGCGTTTCTGGGTGAGCAAAAACAGGAAGGCAAAATGCCGCAAAAAAGGGAATAA
GGGCGACACGGAAATGTTGAATACTCATACTCTTCCTTTTTCAATATTATTGAAGCATTTATCAGGGTTA
TTGTCTCATGAGCGGATACATATTTGAATGTATTTAGAAAAATAAACAAATAGGGGTTCCGCGCACATTT
CCCCGAAAAGTGCCACCTGACGTCGACGGATCGGGAGATCTCCCGATCCCCTATGGTGCACTCTCAGTAC
AATCTGCTCTGATGCCGCATAGTTAAGCCAGTATCTGCTCCCTGCTTGTGTGTTGGAGGTCGCTGAGTAG
TGCGCGAGCAAAATTTAAGCTACAACAAGGCAAGGCTTGACCGACAATTGCATGAAGAATCTGCTTAGGG
TTAGGCGTTTTGCGCTGCTTCGCGATGTACGGGCCAGATATACGCGTTGACATTGATTATTGACTAGTTA
TTAATAGTAATCAATTACGGGGTCATTAGTTCATAGCCCATATATGGAGTTCCGCGTTACATAACTTACG
GTAAATGGCCCGCCTGGCTGACCGCCCAACGACCCCCGCCCATTGACGTCAATAATGACGTATGTTCCCA
TAGTAACGCCAATAGGGACTTTCCATTGACGTCAATGGGTGGAGTATTTACGGTAAACTGCCCACTTGGC
AGTACATCAAGTGTATCATATGCCAAGTACGCCCCCTATTGACGTCAATGACGGTAAATGGCCCGCCTGG
CATTATGCCCAGTACATGACCTTATGGGACTTTCCTACTTGGCAGTACATCTACGTATTAGTCATCGCTA
TTACCATGGTGATGCGGTTTTGGCAGTACATCAATGGGCGTGGATAGCGGTTTGACTCACGGGGATTTCC
AAGTCTCCACCCCATTGACGTCAATGGGAGTTTGTTTTGGCACCAAAATCAACGGGACTTTCCAAAATGT
CGTAACAACTCCGCCCCATTGACGCAAATGGGCGGTAGGCGTGTACGGTGGGAGGTCTATATAAGCAGAG
CTCTCTGGCTAACTAGAGAACCCACTGCTTACTGGCTTATCGAAATTAATACGACTCACTATAGGGAGAC
CCAAGCTTATCTAGATGGACGGGAAGCCTGCCACCAGGAAAGGTCCAGATTTCTGTTCATTACGCTATGG
GCTGGCTCTTATCATGCACTTCTCAAACTTCACCATGATAACGCAGCGTGTGAGTCTGAGCATTGCGATC
ATCGCCATGGTGAACACCACTCAGCAGCAAGGTCTATCTAATGCCTCCACTGAGGGGCCTGTTGCAGATG
CCTTCAATAACTCCAGCATATCCATCAAGGAATTTGATACAAAGGCCTCTGTGTATCAATGGAGCCCAGA
AACTCAGGGTATCATCTTTAGCTCCATCAACTATGGGATAATACTGACTCTGATCCCAAGTGGATATTTA
GCAGGGATATTTGGAGCAAAAAAAATGCTTGGTGCTGGTTTGCTGATCTCTTCCCTTCTCACCCTCTTTA
CACCACTGGCTGCTGACTTCGGAGTGATTTTGGTCATCATGGTTCGGACAGTCCAGGGCATGGCCCAGGG
AATGGCATGGACAGGTCAGTTTACTATTTGGGCAAAGTGGGCTCCTCCACTTGAACGAAGCAAGCTCACC
ACCATTGCAGGATCAGGGTCAGCATTTGGATCCTTCATCATCCTCTGTGTGGGGGGACTAATCTCACAGG
CCTTGAGCTGGCCTTTTATCTTCTACATCTTTGGTAGCACTGGCTGTGTCTGCTGTCTCCTATGGTTCAC
AGTGATTTATGATGACCCCATGCATCACCCGTGCATAAGTGTTAGGGAAAAGGAGCACATCCTGTCCTCA
CTGGCTCAACAGCCCAGTTCTCCTGGACGAGCTGTCCCCATAAAGGC
Features (pLannotate 1.2.2; 22 found; start..end, strand, type, name):
    521..545     +  CDS            3xFLAG (fragment): three tandem FLAG® epitope tags
    584..602     -  promoter       SP6 promoter: promoter for bacteriophage SP6 RNA polymerase
    628..852     +  polyA_signal   bGH poly(A) signal: bovine growth hormone polyadenylation signal
    856..877     +  promoter       SV40 promoter (fragment): SV40 enhancer and early promoter
    898..1326    +  rep_origin     f1 ori (sequence partly withheld): f1 bacteriophage origin of replication; arrow indicates direction of (+) strand synthesis
   1340..1669    +  promoter       SV40 promoter: SV40 enhancer and early promoter
   1736..2527    +  CDS            neo: KKA2_KLEPN - Also known as kan, nptII. Experimental evidence at protein level: Swiss-Prot protein existence level 1. Resistance to kanamycin, neomycin, paromomycin, ribostamycin, butirosin and gentamicin B. From Klebsiella pneumoniae.
   2551..2709    +  CDS            ble (fragment): BLE_KLEPN - Experimental evidence at protein level: Swiss-Prot protein existence level 1. Binding protein with a strong affinity to the bleomycin family of antibiotics. Binds to CL990; an antimitotic-antibiotic compound. From Klebsiella pneumoniae.
   2704..2825    +  polyA_signal   SV40 poly(A) signal: SV40 polyadenylation signal
   2898..2914    -  protein_bind   lac operator: The lac repressor binds to the lac operator to inhibit transcription in E. coli. This inhibition can be relieved by adding lactose or isopropyl-β-D-thiogalactopyranoside (IPTG). lac repressor encoded by lacI
   2922..2952    -  promoter       lac promoter: promoter for the E. coli lac operon
   2967..2988    -  protein_bind   CAP binding site: CAP binding activates transcription in the presence of cAMP. E. coli catabolite activator protein
   3001..3093    -  CDS            lacI (fragment): lac repressor; lacI; The lac repressor binds to the lac operator to inhibit transcription in E. coli. This inhibition can be relieved by adding lactose or isopropyl-β-D-thiogalactopyranoside (IPTG).
   3276..3864    -  rep_origin     ori: high-copy-number ColE1/pMB1/pBR322/pUC origin of replication
   4035..4895    -  CDS            AmpR: β-lactamase; bla; confers resistance to ampicillin, carbenicillin, and related antibiotics
   4896..5000    -  promoter       AmpR promoter: bla
   5059..5111    -  misc_feature   bom (fragment): basis of mobility region from pBR322
   5266..5645    +  enhancer       CMV enhancer: human cytomegalovirus immediate early enhancer
   5646..5849    +  promoter       CMV promoter: human cytomegalovirus (CMV) immediate early promoter
   5845..5878    +  LTR            5' LTR (truncated) (fragment): truncated 5' long terminal repeat (LTR) from HIV-1
   5894..5912    +  promoter       T7 promoter: promoter for bacteriophage T7 RNA polymerase
   5953..436     +  CDS            SLC17A3 (across the origin): NPT4_HUMAN - Also known as NPT4. Experimental evidence at protein level: Swiss-Prot protein existence level 1. [Isoform 2]: voltage-driven, multispecific, organic anion transporter able to transport para-aminohippurate (PAH), estrone sulfate, estradiol-17-beta-glucuronide, bumetanide, and ochratoxin A. Isoform 2 functions as urate efflux transporter on the apical side of renal proximal tubule and is likely to act as an exit path for organic anionic drugs as well as urate in vivo. May be involved in actively transporting phosphate into cells via Na(+) cotransport. From Homo sapiens (Human).
