[The description below was written by a language model from this plasmid's Addgene catalogue record and pLannotate feature annotations shown in this document.]
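Description:
pCDNA3.SLC17A2-flag is a mammalian expression plasmid of about 6.7 kb, built on the pCDNA3 backbone and recorded as carrying the human solute carrier family 17 member 2 gene (SLC17A2, also called NPT3), a member of the sodium phosphate transporter family. The open reading frame sits downstream of the human cytomegalovirus immediate-early enhancer and promoter and is terminated by the bovine growth hormone polyadenylation signal, which gives strong constitutive transcription after transfection. A T7 promoter upstream of the insert and an SP6 promoter in the opposite orientation downstream are standard pCDNA3 elements that allow in vitro transcription. A short FLAG-type match lies a little downstream of the coding region. It is annotated as a fragment of 3xFLAG, which is consistent with the FLAG tag in the catalogue entry being placed at the C terminus, where it allows antibody detection or pull-down of the protein.

The automated annotation labels the coding sequence, which spans the numbering origin of the circular record, as SLC17A3 (NPT4) rather than SLC17A2. This may simply reflect a best match to a closely related family member, but the record does not settle the point, so insert identity is worth confirming. The annotated span of about 1.2 kb does match the stated insert size.

In bacteria the plasmid replicates from a high-copy ColE1/pUC-type origin and is selected with ampicillin through the β-lactamase gene. An f1 origin is also present. For mammalian cells, an SV40 early promoter drives the neomycin phosphotransferase gene, followed by an SV40 poly(A) signal, so stable lines can be selected with G418. The plasmid's stated purpose is expression of SLC17A2 in mammalian cells.
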