Addgene plasmid #224419: pCDNA3.SLC17A2-flag
Purpose: Expresses SLC17A2 in mammalian cells
Depositing lab: Jonathan Long. Depositing organization: Stanford University.
Backbone
  Vector backbone: pCDNA3
  Backbone size w/o insert (bp): 5516
  Total vector size (bp): 6734
  Vector type: Mammalian Expression
Growth in bacteria
  Bacterial resistance: Ampicillin, 100 μg/mL
  Growth temperature: 37°C
  Growth strain: DH5alpha
  Copy number: Unknown
Gene/Insert
  Gene/Insert name: Solute carrier family 17 (sodium phosphate), member 2 (alt name: SLC17A2)
  Species: H. sapiens (human)
  Insert size (bp): 1218
  Entrez Gene: SLC17A2 (a.k.a. NPT3)
  Promoter: CMV
  Tag / fusion protein: FLAG
  Cloning method: Unknown
  Sequencing primers: 5′ CGCAAATGGGCGGTAGGCGTG; 3′ TAGAAGGCACAGTCGAGG
Terms and licenses: Academic/Nonprofit Terms; Industry Terms: Not Available to Industry
How to cite: pCDNA3.SLC17A2-flag was a gift from Jonathan Long (Addgene plasmid # 224419 ; http://n2t.net/addgene:224419 ; RRID:Addgene_224419)
